Addgene plasmid #167997: AP-Ykt6
Purpose: positive selection PACE Accessory Plasmid
Depositing lab: David Liu. Depositing organization: Broad Institute. Publication: Phage-assisted evolution of botulinum neurotoxin proteases with reprogrammed specificity. Blum TR, Liu H, Packer MS, Xiong X, Lee PG, Zhang S, Richter M, Minasov G, Satchell KJF, Dong M, Liu DR. Science. 2021 Feb 19;371(6531):803-810. doi: 10.1126/science.abf5972. PubMed 33602850.
Backbone
  Vector backbone: SC101
  Backbone manufacturer: David Liu Lab
  Vector type: Synthetic Biology
Growth in bacteria
  Bacterial resistance: Ampicillin, 100 μg/mL
  Growth temperature: 37°C
  Growth strain: DH5alpha
  Copy number: Low Copy
Gene/Insert
  Gene/Insert name: Ykt6(L161-L177)-T7PAP
  Species: Synthetic
  Cloning method: Ligation Independent Cloning
Terms and licenses: Academic/Nonprofit Terms; Industry Terms: Not Available to Industry
Depositor comments: Additional insert: gIII/luxAB
How to cite: AP-Ykt6 was a gift from David Liu (Addgene plasmid # 167997 ; http://n2t.net/addgene:167997 ; RRID:Addgene_167997)
