[The description below was written by a language model from this plasmid's Addgene catalogue record and pLannotate feature annotations shown in this document.]
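Description:
AP-Ykt6 is a low-copy bacterial accessory plasmid for positive selection in phage-assisted continuous evolution (PACE), built on a pSC101 backbone. It replicates in E. coli through the pSC101 origin together with its cognate Rep101 (RepA) initiator protein, and is selected by ampicillin resistance from a bla cassette driven by its native promoter. The sequenced construct is about 10 kb and is catalogued as a synthetic biology vector.

The payload is a protease-activated transcription circuit. One arm encodes the insert named Ykt6(L161-L177)-T7PAP. The annotation shows a T7 lysozyme coding fragment followed, after a short gap, by T7 RNA polymerase on the same strand. T7 lysozyme is a natural inhibitor of the polymerase, and the insert name indicates that a segment of the SNARE protein Ykt6 (residues L161 to L177) serves as the linker between them, although the feature table does not annotate this peptide itself. In such a protease-activated polymerase, cleavage of the linker would release the inhibitor and restore polymerase activity. The promoter driving this fusion is not annotated in the record.

The opposite-strand arm places a T7 promoter upstream of M13 gene III followed by luxA and luxB from Photorhabdus luminescens, insulated by rrnB T1 terminators. Because pIII is the minor coat protein that M13 phage need for infectivity, its expression links phage propagation to cleavage of the Ykt6 sequence, while the luciferase subunits give a luminescence readout of the same activity. According to the associated publication title, the plasmid was used in evolving botulinum neurotoxin proteases with reprogrammed substrate specificity.
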