Features (pLannotate 1.2.2; 12 found; start..end, strand, type, name):
    107..211     +  promoter       AmpR promoter: bla
    212..1072    +  CDS            AmpR: β-lactamase; bla; confers resistance to ampicillin, carbenicillin, and related antibiotics
   1123..1169    +  terminator     rrnB T1 terminator: transcription terminator T1 from the E. coli rrnB gene
   1353..1804    +  CDS            T7 lysozyme (fragment): lysozyme from bacteriophage T7 inhibitor of T7 RNA polymerase
   1914..4559    +  CDS            RPOL_BPT7: Experimental evidence at protein level: Swiss-Prot protein existence level 1. Highly processive DNA-dependent RNA polymerase that catalyzes the transcription of class II and class III viral genes. Recognizes a specific promoter sequence and enters first into an 'abortive phase' where very short transcripts are synthesized and released before proceeding to the processive transcription of long RNA chains. Unwinds the double-stranded DNA to expose the coding strand for templating. Participates in the initiation of viral DNA replication presumably by making primers accessible to the DNA polymerase
   4659..5639    -  CDS            LuxB: LuxB luciferase subunit; luxB; from the Photorhabdus luminescens bioluminescence operon
   5703..6782    -  CDS            luxA (sequence partly withheld): LUXA1_PHOLU - Experimental evidence at protein level: Swiss-Prot protein existence level 1. Light-emitting reaction in luminous bacteria. From Photorhabdus luminescens (Xenorhabdus luminescens).
   6782..8055    -  CDS            M13 gene III (fragment) (sequence partly withheld): pIII; III; minor coat protein
   8238..8256    -  promoter       T7 promoter: promoter for bacteriophage T7 RNA polymerase
   8281..8325    -  terminator     rrnB T1 terminator: transcription terminator T1 from the E. coli rrnB gene
   8820..9042    +  rep_origin     pSC101 ori: low-copy replication origin that requires the Rep101 protein
   9090..10040   +  CDS            Rep101: RepA protein needed for replication with the pSC101 origin; rep101
>Addgene plasmid #167997 | AP-Ykt6 | addgene full sequence | sequence record 330799 | Addgene NGS Result
ACGGCCTATTTGGCCTAAGGGCCTCGTGATACGCCTATTTTTATAGGTTAATGTCATGATAATAATGGTT
TCTTAGACGTCAGGTGGCACTTTTCGGGGAAATGTGCGCGGAACCCCTATTTGTTTATTTTTCTAAATAC
ATTCAAATATGTATCCGCTCATGAGACAATAACCCTGATAAATGCTTCAATAATATTGAAAAAGGAAGAG
TATGAGTATTCAACATTTCCGTGTCGCCCTTATTCCCTTTTTTGCGGCATTTTGCCTTCCTGTTTTTGCT
CACCCAGAAACGCTGGTGAAAGTAAAAGATGCTGAAGATCAGTTGGGTGCACGAGTGGGTTACATCGAAC
TGGATCTCAACAGCGGTAAGATCCTTGAGAGTTTTCGCCCCGAAGAACGTTTTCCAATGATGAGCACTTT
TAAAGTTCTGCTATGTGGCGCGGTATTATCCCGTATTGACGCCGGGCAAGAGCAACTCGGTCGCCGCATA
CACTATTCTCAGAATGACTTGGTTGAGTACTCACCAGTCACAGAAAAGCATCTTACGGATGGCATAACAG
TAAGAGAATTATGCAGTGCTGCCATAACCATGAGTGATAACACTGCGGCCAACTTACTTCTGACAACGAT
CGGAGGACCGAAGGAGCTAACCGCTTTTTTGCACAACATGGGGGATCATGTAACTCGCCTTGATCGTTGG
GAACCGGAGCTGAATGAAGCCATACCAAACGACGAGCGTGACACCACGATGCCTGTAGCAATGGCAACAA
CGTTGCGCAAACTATTAACTGGCGAACTACTTACTCTAGCTTCCCGGCAACAATTAATAGACTGGATGGA
GGCGGATAAAGTTGCAGGACCACTTCTGCGCTCGGCCCTTCCGGCTGGCTGGTTTATTGCTGATAAATCT
GGAGCCGGTGAGCGTGGGTCTCGCGGTATCATTGCAGCACTGGGGCCAGATGGTAAGCCCTCCCGTATCG
TAGTTATCTACACGACGGGGAGTCAGGCAACTATGGATGAACGAAATAGACAGATCGCTGAGATAGGTGC
CTCACTGATTAAGCATTGGTAACGTAATGCTCTGCCAGTGTTACAACCAATTAACCAATTCTGATTTCCG
GTCAAATAAAACGAAAGGCTCAGTCGAAAGACTGGGCCTTTCGTTTTATTCTAGAGCACAGCTAACACCA
CGTCGTCCCTATCTGCTGCCCTAGGTCTATGAGTGGTTGCTGGATAACTTTACGGGCATGCATAAGGCTC
GTAATATATATTCAGGGAGACCACAACGGTTTCCCTCTACAAATAATTTTGTTTAACTTTTACTAGAGTT
CCTTCCTCGAAAGGAAAAAAAAATGGCTCGTGTACAGTTTAAACAACGTGAATCTACTGACGCAATCTTT
GTTCACTGCTCGGCTACCAAGCCAAGTCAGAATGTTGGTGTCCGTGAGATTCGCCAGTGGCACAAAGAGC
AGGGTTGGCTCGATGTGGGATACCACTTTATCATCAAGCGAGACGGTACTGTGGAGGCAGGACGAGATGA
GATGGCTGTAGGCTCTCACGCTAAGGGTTACAACCACAACTCTATCGGCGTCTGCCTTGTTGGTGGTATC
GACGATAAAGGTAAGTTCGACGCTAACTTTACGCCAGCCCAAATGCAATCCCTTCGCTCACTGCTTGTCA
CACTGCTGGCTAAGTACGAAGGCGCTGTGCTTCGCGCCCATCATGAGGTGGCGCCGAAGGCTTCCCCTTC
GTTCGACCTTAAGCGTTGGTGGGAGAAGAACGAACTGGTCACATCTGACCGTGGTAGCGGCGGTGGTGCG
AGTGGTGGTGCGTTAGAACGCGGAGAAAAATTAGATGATCTTGTTTCAAAGAGCGAAGTTCTGGGCGGTA
GCGCAGGCAGTGGAGCGGGCGGTAACACGATTAACATCGCTAAGAACGACTTCTCTGACATCGAACTGGC
TGCTATCCCGTTCAACACTCTGGCTGACCATTACGGTGAGCGTTTAGCTCGCGAACAGTTGGCCCTTGAG
CATGAGTCTTACGAGATGGGTGAAGCACGCTTCCGCAAGATGTTTGAGCGTCAACTTAAAGCTGGTGAGG
TTGCGGATAACGCTGCCGCTAAGCCTCTCATCACTACCCTACTCCCTAAGATGATTGCACGCATCAACGA
CTGGTTTGAGGAAGTGAAAGCTAAGCGCGGCAAGCGCCCGACAGCCTTCCAGTTCCTGCAAGAAATCAAG
CCGGAAGCCGTAGCGTACATCACCATTAAGACCACTCTGGCTTGCCTAACCAGTGCTGACAATACAACCG
TTCAGGCTGTAGCAAGCGCAATCGGTCGGGCCATTGAGGACGAGGCTCGCTTCGGTCGTATCCGTGACCT
TGAAGCTAAGCACTTCAAGAAAAACGTTGAGGAACAACTCAACAAGCGCGTAGGGCACGTCTACAAGAAA
GCATTTATGCAAGTTGTCGAGGCTGACATGCTCTCTAAGGGTCTACTCGGTGGCGAGGCGTGGTCTTCGT
GGCATAAGGAAGACTCTATTCATGTAGGAGTACGCTGCATCGAGATGCTCATTGAGTCAACCGGAATGGT
TAGCTTACACCGCCAAAATGCTGGCGTAGTAGGTCAAGACTCTGAGACTATCGAACTCGCACCTGAATAC
GCTGAGGCTATCGCAACCCGTGCAGGTGCGCTGGCTGGCATCTCTCCGATGTTCCAACCTTGCGTAGTTC
CTCCTAAGCCGTGGACTGGCATTACTGGTGGTGGCTATTGGGCTAACGGTCGTCGTCCTCTGGCGCTGGT
GCGTACTCACAGTAAGAAAGCACTGATGCGCTACGAAGACGTTTACATGCCTGAGGTGTACAAAGCGATT
AACATTGCGCAAAACACCGCATGGAAAATCAACAAGAAAGTCCTAGCGGTCGCCAACGTAATCACCAAGT
GGAAGCATTGTCCGGTCGAGGACATCCCTGCGATTGAGCGTGAAGAACTCCCGATGAAACCGGAAGACAT
CGACATGAATCCTGAGGCTCTCACCGCGTGGAAACGTGCTGCCGCTGCTGTGTACCGCAAGGACAAGGCT
CGCAAGTCTCGCCGTATCAGCCTTGAGTTCATGCTTGAGCAAGCCAATAAGTTTGCTAACCATAAGGCCA
TCTGGTTCCCTTACAACATGGACTGGCGCGGTCGTGTTTACGCTGTGTCAATGTTCAACCCGCAAGGTAA
CGATATGACCAAAGGACTGCTTACGCTGGCGAAAGGTAAACCAATCGGTAAGGAAGGTTACTACTGGCTG
AAAATCCACGGTGCAAACTGTGCGGGTGTCGATAAGGTTCCGTTCCCTGAGCGCATCAAGTTCATTGAGG
AAAACCACGAGAACATCATGGCTTGCGCTAAGTCTCCACTGGAGAACACTTGGTGGGCTGAGCAAGATTC
TCCGTTCTGCTTCCTTGCGTTCTGCTTTGAGTACGCTGGGGTACAGCACCACGGCCTGAGCTATAACTGC
TCCCTTCCGCTGGCGTTTGACGGGTCTTGCTCTGGCATCCAGCACTTCTCCGCGATGCTCCGAGATGAGG
TAGGTGGTCGCGCGGTTAACTTGCTTCCTAGTGAAACCGTTCAGGACATCTACGGGATTGTTGCTAAGAA
AGTCAACGAGATTCTACAAGCAGACGCAATCAATGGGACCGATAACGAAGTAGTTACCGTGACCGATGAG
AACACTGGTGAAATCTCTGAGAAAGTCAAGCTGGGCACTAAGGCACTGGCTGGTCAATGGCTGGCTTACG
GTGTTACTCGCAGTGTGACTAAGCGTTCAGTCATGACGCTGGCTTACGGGTCCAAAGAGTTCGGCTTCCG
TCAACAAGTGCTGGAAGATACCATTCAGCCAGCTATTGATTCCGGCAAGGGTCTGATGTTCACTCAGCCG
AATCAGGCTGCTGGATACATGGCTAAGCTGATTTGGGAATCTGTGAGCGTGACGGTGGTAGCTGCGGTTG
AAGCAATGAACTGGCTTAAGTCTGCTGCTAAGCTGCTGGCTGCTGAGGTCAAAGATAAGAAGACTGGAGA
GATTCTTCGCAAGCGTTGCGCTGTGCATTGGGTAACTCCTGATGGTTTCCCTGTGTGGCAGGAATACAAG
AAGCCTATTCAGACGCGCTTGAACCTGATGTTCCTCGGTCAGTTCCGCTTACAGCCTACCATTAACACCA
ACAAAGATAGCGAGATTGATGCACACAAACAGGAGTCTGGTATCGCTCCTAACTTTGTACACAGCCAAGA
CGGTAGCCACCTTCGTAAGACTGTAGTGTGGGCACACGAGAAGTACGGAATCGAATCTTTTGCACTGATT
CACGACTCCTTCGGTACCATTCCGGCTGACGCTGCGAACCTGTTCAAAGCAGTGCGCGAAACTATGGTTG
ACACATATGAGTCTTGTGATGTACTGGCTGATTTCTACGACCAGTTCGCTGACCAGTTGCACGAGTCTCA
ATTGGACAAAATGCCAGCACTTCCGGCTAAAGGTAACTTGAACCTCCGTGACATCTTAGAGTCGGACTTC
GCGTTCGCGTAATGGAGATTTTCAACATGACGCCATGGGCATTAAAAAATGCCCTCTTGGGTTATCAAGA
GGGTCATTATATTTGCTGAGGAGTGCCGTTAATTAAGTTTAGGTATATTCCGTGTGGTACTTCTTAATAT
TATCATCAACAATATTGATTACATTTTTTTGGCTCATCAAATCATTCATTGGTTCAAAGGACAGCAATAC
ACTTTTCGCACCACACTTTTCAATTGCCAACTTAGCCGCAGTTATACACTCCGTATAATTTCCGACAGCG
TTTTCTGCAATTATTTCTTCAAGTTTATTTTCGAAATTTTCATTAGGGTGCATTTCAAGAACATAATCAC
TAATAAATGCACGCGTCTCTTGTTTAGCTTTATTACTATCTTCGTTATAGTTAACTAATATCATTAACTG
ATGGTCTATCTCTGATAGGTCAACGTCATATTTATCCGCAACGGCTTTATATCTTTCAGCATATTCATAT
CTAACATCATTAGAATCATCCCACTTAAAGATGAGAGGAATACCTTTTTTGGCCGCCCACTCAACAATAT
GATGACTGGTTGCTGTTACATATTTCCGAGGTCCGCCTGGCGTATAAGCATGGGGATTTACAGATATTTT
AGGGAAGCTATAAAAATCGTTATCTGGATTACAATAGCCTGTTGTTAAAGCATCGTTAATGATTTCATAA
CACTCTTCAAATAGTTGCTGTTGATATTCAACCGGGCGATTAAAAAAATGCATTTCATCTTTTTTTTCGC
AATCACTAAACCCTAAAATAAATCTCCCTTCACTTAACTGATCCAATAAGCAAGCTTCCTCCGCTATGCG
GACAGGATGATGAGTTGTAATGATGTGATTTAATGAACCAATTTTAATTTTCTCTGTTAAACCGAGCAGA
AAACCAGAAACAGTCAGAGGAGCGCCGACAACACCATTATCTGAAAAATGATTTTCATACACTAAAATCT
GTTCAAAATTCAACTTATCAACATACTCCGTTATTTCCTGCATGCGAACTATACTCTGTTCTTGAACAGT
TGTTGAATTGATGAAGTTAAGGAAGAACAATCCAAATTTGCTACCGCCACCGCCGCTACCGCCACCGCCG
CTACCGCCACCGCCGCTACCGCCACCGCCATAATATAATAGCGAACGTTGTTTTTCTTTAAGAAATGGCA
TGACATCAGACTGGAAGAGCTTCATGGAAGCAATAATTTCGTCTACTGTTCCATTAGCTTCAAATCCACA
ACAAATATTTGATATTCCTGTAGCATCAATGTCTTTTTGAATTATGTCAATACATTCCTGCGGCGTTCCC
ACGGGATTGATTTCGTAACTGTAATCAATACGGCGATTAGTATCTTTATGTCCTTTTAATACAAAGTCAC
GCCACTGCCCTTTATTGAAATCATAACCTCTTGTTTGGTCTGAATCATCAAAAATAGTCGTAGCATTCAC
ATAAGAATCATACCAATGCCCCAGAAATTTCCGGCAAATCTCTTTCGCTTTAATTGAGTCATGATCTACA
GATGTTATATATGATAAGCAATGGTCGATATTATGAATATCGTGCCCATATTCTTGAGCCACTTCATTAT
AAAGCTCAAGTTGTGCTTTCTTTTCGTTAGTATTTATAATCCAACTTAATATCATCGGTAGGCCAAATTG
AGCAGCCCACTCAGTCGTCGAAGCTGATTCAGCCACCACATAAACCGGTGCGCCACCTCTGCTATACGCC
GCGGGGTTTACTTTTACCTTATGGAACTTGATATGTTCATTATCAGCTTCCATATATCCCTCTGTCATGC
CATTCTTTATCAGCCCGTACCAGCATTCCGCTAAGGCGCGACTGTTATTCATATCTGTGCCGAATACGCG
AAAGTCCTTGTTGTAAAGCCCTCGGCAAATACCAAACCGAAATCGTCCTTTTGACATTTGATCCAATAAA
TTCACATCTTCAAGTTGGCGTACTGGATGGGCTGTGGGAAGAACAATAGCGGCAGTTCCTACATTCAATT
TTTTAGTCGCGCCAAGTAAATATGCAGCAGCGACATAAGGGTTACCAAGCAAACCAAACTCCGTGAAATG
ATGCTCCAGTAACCATACGGTATCAAAACCACACTCCTCAGAGATGCGACCTAATTTAACCAAACGTTTC
ATTACCTCTGTTTGGGAAAATTGGGGAGGTTGGTATGTAAGCAAAAAGTTTCCAAATTTC
[37 nt withheld, positions 6781-6817]
A
[50 nt withheld, positions 6819-6868]
GCGGAACAGGTTGATCTTATCGCAGTCGATACTGAACTCGTAAGGTTTACCAGCGCCAAAGACAAAAGGG
CGACATTCAACCGATTGAGGGAGG
[35 nt withheld, positions 6963-6997]
T
[62 nt withheld, positions 6999-7060]
A
[41 nt withheld, positions 7062-7102]
A
[161 nt withheld, positions 7104-7264]
TCCCTCAGAGC
[82 nt withheld, positions 7276-7357]
GACAGGAGGTTGAGGCAGGTCAGACGATTGG
[176 nt withheld, positions 7389-7564]
C
[86 nt withheld, positions 7566-7651]
A
[218 nt withheld, positions 7653-7870]
T
[98 nt withheld, positions 7872-7969]
G
[85 nt withheld, positions 7971-8055]
TTTTTTTTTCCTTTACTGCACCTGCAGGTCTTTCTTATGAGTTACCTCCTGAACTTGGTAAACAGAACAA
CAAAGCTGCCTGATAGTGGCCTTTATTTTTGGCATAAATAACAGAATAAACACTGCACTGTGTATTCATT
CCAACGAGTGAATACACGGAGCAATGTCGCTCCTTCTTTCTCCCTATAGTGAGTCGTATTAGTAGGGTCC
CTAAGTCTCCTCAGCAAAACGAAAGGCCCAGTCTTTCGACTGAGCCTTTCGTTTTATTTGACCGGATGTC
CTCTTGACAGTAAGACGGGTAAGCCTGTTGATGATACCGCTGCCTTACTGGGTGCATTAGCCAGTCTGAA
TGACCTGTCACGGGATAATCCGAAGTGGTCAGACTGGAAAATCAGAGGGCAGGAACTGCTGAACAGCAAA
AAGTCAGATAGCACCACATAGCAGACCCGCCATAAAACGCCCTGAGAAGCCCGTGACGGGCTTTTCTTGT
ATTATGGGTAGTTTCCTTGCATGAATCCATAAAAGGCGCCTGTAGTGCCATTTACCCCCATTCACTGCCA
GAGCCGTGAGCGCAGCGAACTGAATGTCACGAAAAAGACAGCGACTCAGGTGCCTGATGGTCGGAGACAA
AAGGAATATTCAGCGATTTGCCCGAGCTTGCGAGGGTGCTACTTAAGCCTTTAGGGTTTTAAGGTCTGTT
TTGTAGAGGAGCAAACAGCGTTTGCGACATCCTTTTGTAATACTGCGGAACTGACTAAAGTAGTGAGTTA
TACACAGGGCTGGGATCTATTCTTTTTATCTTTTTTTATTCTTTCTTTATTCTATAAATTATAACCACTT
GAATATAAACAAAAAAAACACACAAAGGTCTAGCGGAATTTACAGAGGGTCTAGCAGAATTTACAAGTTT
TCCAGCAAAGGTCTAGCAGAATTTACAGATACCCACAACTCAAAGGAAAAGGACTAGTAATTATCATTGA
CTAGCCCATCTCAATTGGTATAGTGATTAAAATCACCTAGACCAATTGAGATGTATGTCTGAATTAGTTG
TTTTCAAAGCAAATGAACTAGCGATTAGTCGCTATGACTTAACGGAGCATGAAACCAAGCTAATTTTATG
CTGTGTGGCACTACTCAACCCCACGATTGAAAACCCTACAAGGAAAGAACGGACGGTATCGTTCACTTAT
AACCAATACGCTCAGATGATGAACATCAGTAGGGAAAATGCTTATGGTGTATTAGCTAAAGCAACCAGAG
AGCTGATGACGAGAACTGTGGAAATCAGGAATCCTTTGGTTAAAGGCTTTGAGATTTTCCAGTGGACAAA
CTATGCCAAGTTCTCAAGCGAAAAATTAGAATTAGTTTTTAGTGAAGAGATATTGCCTTATCTTTTCCAG
TTAAAAAAATTCATAAAATATAATCTGGAACATGTTAAGTCTTTTGAAAACAAATACTCTATGAGGATTT
ATGAGTGGTTATTAAAAGAACTAACACAAAAGAAAACTCACAAGGCAAATATAGAGATTAGCCTTGATGA
ATTTAAGTTCATGTTAATGCTTGAAAATAACTACCATGAGTTTAAAAGGCTTAACCAATGGGTTTTGAAA
CCAATAAGTAAAGATTTAAACACTTACAGCAATATGAAATTGGTGGTTGATAAGCGAGGCCGCCCGACTG
ATACGTTGATTTTCCAAGTTGAACTAGATAGACAAATGGATCTCGTAACCGAACTTGAGAACAACCAGAT
AAAAATGAATGGTGACAAAATACCAACAACCATTACATCAGATTCCTACCTACGTAACGGACTAAGAAAA
ACACTACACGATGCTTTAACTGCAAAAATTCAGCTCACCAGTTTTGAGGCAAAATTTTTGAGTGACATGC
AAAGTAAGCATGATCTCAATGGTTCGTTCTCATGGCTCACGCAAAAACAACGAACCACACTAGAGAACAT
ACTGGCTAAATACGGAAGGATCTGA
